>Addgene plasmid #112449 | pDEAF1.2.1-gDNA | depositor full sequence | sequence record 211840 | Full Sequence
AGAGCTAGAAATAGCAAGTTAAAATAAGGCTAGTCCGTTATCAACTTGAAAAAGTGGCACCGAGTCGGTG
CTTTTTTGTTTTAGAGCTAGAAATAGCAAGTTAAAATAAGGCTAGTCCGTTTTTAGCGCGTGCGCCAATT
CTGCAGACAAATGGCTCTAGAGGTACCCGTTACATAACTTACGGTAAATGGCCCGCCTGGCTGACCGCCC
AACGACCCCCGCCCATTGACGTCAATAGTAACGCCAATAGGGACTTTCCATTGACGTCAATGGGTGGAGT
ATTTACGGTAAACTGCCCACTTGGCAGTACATCAAGTGTATCATATGCCAAGTACGCCCCCTATTGACGT
CAATGACGGTAAATGGCCCGCCTGGCATTGTGCCCAGTACATGACCTTATGGGACTTTCCTACTTGGCAG
TACATCTACGTATTAGTCATCGCTATTACCATGGTCGAGGTGAGCCCCACGTTCTGCTTCACTCTCCCCA
TCTCCCCCCCCTCCCCACCCCCAATTTTGTATTTATTTATTTTTTAATTATTTTGTGCAGCGATGGGGGC
GGGGGGGGGGGGGGGGCGCGCGCCAGGCGGGGCGGGGCGGGGCGAGGGGCGGGGCGGGGCGAGGCGGAGA
GGTGCGGCGGCAGCCAATCAGAGCGGCGCGCTCCGAAAGTTTCCTTTTATGGCGAGGCGGCGGCGGCGGC
GGCCCTATAAAAAGCGAAGCGCGCGGCGGGCGGGAGTCGCTGCGACGCTGCCTTCGCCCCGTGCCCCGCT
CCGCCGCCGCCTCGCGCCGCCCGCCCCGGCTCTGACTGACCGCGTTACTCCCACAGGTGAGCGGGCGGGA
CGGCCCTTCTCCTCCGGGCTGTAATTAGCTGAGCAAGAGGTAAGGGTTTAAGGGATGGTTGGTTGGTGGG
GTATTAATGTTTAATTACCTGGAGCACCTGCCTGAAATCACTTTTTTTCAGGTTGGACCGGTGCCACCAT
GGACTATAAGGACCACGACGGAGACTACAAGGATCATGATATTGATTACAAAGACGATGACGATAAGATG
GCCCCAAAGAAGAAGCGGAAGGTCGGTATCCACGGAGTCCCAGCAGCCGACAAGAAGTACAGCATCGGCC
TGGCCATCGGCACCAACTCTGTGGGCTGGGCCGTGATCACCGACGAGTACAAGGTGCCCAGCAAGAAATT
CAAGGTGCTGGGCAACACCGACCGGCACAGCATCAAGAAGAACCTGATCGGAGCCCTGCTGTTCGACAGC
GGCGAAACAGCCGAGGCCACCCGGCTGAAGAGAACCGCCAGAAGAAGATACACCAGACGGAAGAACCGGA
TCTGCTATCTGCAAGAGATCTTCAGCAACGAGATGGCCAAGGTGGACGACAGCTTCTTCCACAGACTGGA
AGAGTCCTTCCTGGTGGAAGAGGATAAGAAGCACGAGCGGCACCCCATCTTCGGCAACATCGTGGACGAG
GTGGCCTACCACGAGAAGTACCCCACCATCTACCACCTGAGAAAGAAACTGGTGGACAGCACCGACAAGG
CCGACCTGCGGCTGATCTATCTGGCCCTGGCCCACATGATCAAGTTCCGGGGCCACTTCCTGATCGAGGG
CGACCTGAACCCCGACAACAGCGACGTGGACAAGCTGTTCATCCAGCTGGTGCAGACCTACAACCAGCTG
TTCGAGGAAAACCCCATCAACGCCAGCGGCGTGGACGCCAAGGCCATCCTGTCTGCCAGACTGAGCAAGA
GCAGACGGCTGGAAAATCTGATCGCCCAGCTGCCCGGCGAGAAGAAGAATGGCCTGTTCGGAAACCTGAT
TGCCCTGAGCCTGGGCCTGACCCCCAACTTCAAGAGCAACTTCGACCTGGCCGAGGATGCCAAACTGCAG
CTGAGCAAGGACACCTACGACGACGACCTGGACAACCTGCTGGCCCAGATCGGCGACCAGTACGCCGACC
TGTTTCTGGCCGCCAAGAACCTGTCCGACGCCATCCTGCTGAGCGACATCCTGAGAGTGAACACCGAGAT
CACCAAGGCCCCCCTGAGCGCCTCTATGATCAAGAGATACGACGAGCACCACCAGGACCTGACCCTGCTG
AAAGCTCTCGTGCGGCAGCAGCTGCCTGAGAAGTACAAAGAGATTTTCTTCGACCAGAGCAAGAACGGCT
ACGCCGGCTACATTGACGGCGGAGCCAGCCAGGAAGAGTTCTACAAGTTCATCAAGCCCATCCTGGAAAA
GATGGACGGCACCGAGGAACTGCTCGTGAAGCTGAACAGAGAGGACCTGCTGCGGAAGCAGCGGACCTTC
GACAACGGCAGCATCCCCCACCAGATCCACCTGGGAGAGCTGCACGCCATTCTGCGGCGGCAGGAAGATT
TTTACCCATTCCTGAAGGACAACCGGGAAAAGATCGAGAAGATCCTGACCTTCCGCATCCCCTACTACGT
GGGCCCTCTGGCCAGGGGAAACAGCAGATTCGCCTGGATGACCAGAAAGAGCGAGGAAACCATCACCCCC
TGGAACTTCGAGGAAGTGGTGGACAAGGGCGCTTCCGCCCAGAGCTTCATCGAGCGGATGACCAACTTCG
ATAAGAACCTGCCCAACGAGAAGGTGCTGCCCAAGCACAGCCTGCTGTACGAGTACTTCACCGTGTATAA
CGAGCTGACCAAAGTGAAATACGTGACCGAGGGAATGAGAAAGCCCGCCTTCCTGAGCGGCGAGCAGAAA
AAGGCCATCGTGGACCTGCTGTTCAAGACCAACCGGAAAGTGACCGTGAAGCAGCTGAAAGAGGACTACT
TCAAGAAAATCGAGTGCTTCGACTCCGTGGAAATCTCCGGCGTGGAAGATCGGTTCAACGCCTCCCTGGG
CACATACCACGATCTGCTGAAAATTATCAAGGACAAGGACTTCCTGGACAATGAGGAAAACGAGGACATT
CTGGAAGATATCGTGCTGACCCTGACACTGTTTGAGGACAGAGAGATGATCGAGGAACGGCTGAAAACCT
ATGCCCACCTGTTCGACGACAAAGTGATGAAGCAGCTGAAGCGGCGGAGATACACCGGCTGGGGCAGGCT
GAGCCGGAAGCTGATCAACGGCATCCGGGACAAGCAGTCCGGCAAGACAATCCTGGATTTCCTGAAGTCC
GACGGCTTCGCCAACAGAAACTTCATGCAGCTGATCCACGACGACAGCCTGACCTTTAAAGAGGACATCC
AGAAAGCCCAGGTGTCCGGCCAGGGCGATAGCCTGCACGAGCACATTGCCAATCTGGCCGGCAGCCCCGC
CATTAAGAAGGGCATCCTGCAGACAGTGAAGGTGGTGGACGAGCTCGTGAAAGTGATGGGCCGGCACAAG
CCCGAGAACATCGTGATCGAAATGGCCAGAGAGAACCAGACCACCCAGAAGGGACAGAAGAACAGCCGCG
AGAGAATGAAGCGGATCGAAGAGGGCATCAAAGAGCTGGGCAGCCAGATCCTGAAAGAACACCCCGTGGA
AAACACCCAGCTGCAGAACGAGAAGCTGTACCTGTACTACCTGCAGAATGGGCGGGATATGTACGTGGAC
CAGGAACTGGACATCAACCGGCTGTCCGACTACGATGTGGACCATATCGTGCCTCAGAGCTTTCTGAAGG
ACGACTCCATCGACAACAAGGTGCTGACCAGAAGCGACAAGAACCGGGGCAAGAGCGACAACGTGCCCTC
CGAAGAGGTCGTGAAGAAGATGAAGAACTACTGGCGGCAGCTGCTGAACGCCAAGCTGATTACCCAGAGA
AAGTTCGACAATCTGACCAAGGCCGAGAGAGGCGGCCTGAGCGAACTGGATAAGGCCGGCTTCATCAAGA
GACAGCTGGTGGAAACCCGGCAGATCACAAAGCACGTGGCACAGATCCTGGACTCCCGGATGAACACTAA
GTACGACGAGAATGACAAGCTGATCCGGGAAGTGAAAGTGATCACCCTGAAGTCCAAGCTGGTGTCCGAT
TTCCGGAAGGATTTCCAGTTTTACAAAGTGCGCGAGATCAACAACTACCACCACGCCCACGACGCCTACC
TGAACGCCGTCGTGGGAACCGCCCTGATCAAAAAGTACCCTAAGCTGGAAAGCGAGTTCGTGTACGGCGA
CTACAAGGTGTACGACGTGCGGAAGATGATCGCCAAGAGCGAGCAGGAAATCGGCAAGGCTACCGCCAAG
TACTTCTTCTACAGCAACATCATGAACTTTTTCAAGACCGAGATTACCCTGGCCAACGGCGAGATCCGGA
AGCGGCCTCTGATCGAGACAAACGGCGAAACCGGGGAGATCGTGTGGGATAAGGGCCGGGATTTTGCCAC
CGTGCGGAAAGTGCTGAGCATGCCCCAAGTGAATATCGTGAAAAAGACCGAGGTGCAGACAGGCGGCTTC
AGCAAAGAGTCTATCCTGCCCAAGAGGAACAGCGATAAGCTGATCGCCAGAAAGAAGGACTGGGACCCTA
AGAAGTACGGCGGCTTCGACAGCCCCACCGTGGCCTATTCTGTGCTGGTGGTGGCCAAAGTGGAAAAGGG
CAAGTCCAAGAAACTGAAGAGTGTGAAAGAGCTGCTGGGGATCACCATCATGGAAAGAAGCAGCTTCGAG
AAGAATCCCATCGACTTTCTGGAAGCCAAGGGCTACAAAGAAGTGAAAAAGGACCTGATCATCAAGCTGC
CTAAGTACTCCCTGTTCGAGCTGGAAAACGGCCGGAAGAGAATGCTGGCCTCTGCCGGCGAACTGCAGAA
GGGAAACGAACTGGCCCTGCCCTCCAAATATGTGAACTTCCTGTACCTGGCCAGCCACTATGAGAAGCTG
AAGGGCTCCCCCGAGGATAATGAGCAGAAACAGCTGTTTGTGGAACAGCACAAGCACTACCTGGACGAGA
TCATCGAGCAGATCAGCGAGTTCTCCAAGAGAGTGATCCTGGCCGACGCTAATCTGGACAAAGTGCTGTC
CGCCTACAACAAGCACCGGGATAAGCCCATCAGAGAGCAGGCCGAGAATATCATCCACCTGTTTACCCTG
ACCAATCTGGGAGCCCCTGCCGCCTTCAAGTACTTTGACACCACCATCGACCGGAAGAGGTACACCAGCA
CCAAAGAGGTGCTGGACGCCACCCTGATCCACCAGAGCATCACCGGCCTGTACGAGACACGGATCGACCT
GTCTCAGCTGGGAGGCGACAAAAGGCCGGCGGCCACGAAAAAGGCCGGCCAGGCAAAAAAGAAAAAGGAA
TTCGGCAGTGGAGAGGGCAGAGGAAGTCTGCTAACATGCGGTGACGTCGAGGAGAATCCTGGCCCAATGA
CCGAGTACAAGCCCACGGTGCGCCTCGCCACCCGCGACGACGTCCCCAGGGCCGTACGCACCCTCGCCGC
CGCGTTCGCCGACTACCCCGCCACGCGCCACACCGTCGATCCGGACCGCCACATCGAGCGGGTCACCGAG
CTGCAAGAACTCTTCCTCACGCGCGTCGGGCTCGACATCGGCAAGGTGTGGGTCGCGGACGACGGCGCCG
CGGTGGCGGTCTGGACCACGCCGGAGAGCGTCGAAGCGGGGGCGGTGTTCGCCGAGATCGGCCCGCGCAT
GGCCGAGTTGAGCGGTTCCCGGCTGGCCGCGCAGCAACAGATGGAAGGCCTCCTGGCGCCGCACCGGCCC
AAGGAGCCCGCGTGGTTCCTGGCCACCGTCGGAGTCTCGCCCGACCACCAGGGCAAGGGTCTGGGCAGCG
CCGTCGTGCTCCCCGGAGTGGAGGCGGCCGAGCGCGCCGGGGTGCCCGCCTTCCTGGAGACCTCCGCGCC
CCGCAACCTCCCCTTCTACGAGCGGCTCGGCTTCACCGTCACCGCCGACGTCGAGGTGCCCGAAGGACCG
CGCACCTGGTGCATGACCCGCAAGCCCGGTGCCTGAGAATTCTAACTAGAGCTCGCTGATCAGCCTCGAC
TGTGCCTTCTAGTTGCCAGCCATCTGTTGTTTGCCCCTCCCCCGTGCCTTCCTTGACCCTGGAAGGTGCC
ACTCCCACTGTCCTTTCCTAATAAAATGAGGAAATTGCATCGCATTGTCTGAGTAGGTGTCATTCTATTC
TGGGGGGTGGGGTGGGGCAGGACAGCAAGGGGGAGGATTGGGAAGAGAATAGCAGGCATGCTGGGGAGCG
GCCGCAGGAACCCCTAGTGATGGAGTTGGCCACTCCCTCTCTGCGCGCTCGCTCGCTCACTGAGGCCGGG
CGACCAAAGGTCGCCCGACGCCCGGGCTTTGCCCGGGCGGCCTCAGTGAGCGAGCGAGCGCGCAGCTGCC
TGCAGGGGCGCCTGATGCGGTATTTTCTCCTTACGCATCTGTGCGGTATTTCACACCGCATA
[142 nt withheld, positions 6363-6504]
C
[141 nt withheld, positions 6506-6646]
CCTTTGACGTTGGAGTCCACGTTCTTT
[37 nt withheld, positions 6674-6710]
ACCCTATCTCGGGCTATTCTTTTGATTTATAAGGGATTTTGCCGATTTCGGCCTATTGGTTAAAAAATGA
GCTGATTTAACAAAAATTTAACGCGAATTTTAACAAAATATTAACGTTTACAATTTTATGGTGCACTCTC
AGTACAATCTGCTCTGATGCCGCATAGTTAAGCCAGCCCCGACACCCGCCAACACCCGCTGACGCGCCCT
GACGGGCTTGTCTGCTCCCGGCATCCGCTTACAGACAAGCTGTGACCGTCTCCGGGAGCTGCATGTGTCA
GAGGTTTTCACCGTCATCACCGAAACGCGCGAGACGAAAGGGCCTCGTGATACGCCTATTTTTATAGGTT
AATGTCATGATAATAATGGTTTCTTAGACGTCAGGTGGCACTTTTCGGGGAAATGTGCGCGGAACCCCTA
TTTGTTTATTTTTCTAAATACATTCAAATATGTATCCGCTCATGAGACAATAACCCTGATAAATGCTTCA
ATAATATTGAAAAAGGAAGAGTATGAGTATTCAACATTTCCGTGTCGCCCTTATTCCCTTTTTTGCGGCA
TTTTGCCTTCCTGTTTTTGCTCACCCAGAAACGCTGGTGAAAGTAAAAGATGCTGAAGATCAGTTGGGTG
CACGAGTGGGTTACATCGAACTGGATCTCAACAGCGGTAAGATCCTTGAGAGTTTTCGCCCCGAAGAACG
TTTTCCAATGATGAGCACTTTTAAAGTTCTGCTATGTGGCGCGGTATTATCCCGTATTGACGCCGGGCAA
GAGCAACTCGGTCGCCGCATACACTATTCTCAGAATGACTTGGTTGAGTACTCACCAGTCACAGAAAAGC
ATCTTACGGATGGCATGACAGTAAGAGAATTATGCAGTGCTGCCATAACCATGAGTGATAACACTGCGGC
CAACTTACTTCTGACAACGATCGGAGGACCGAAGGAGCTAACCGCTTTTTTGCACAACATGGGGGATCAT
GTAACTCGCCTTGATCGTTGGGAACCGGAGCTGAATGAAGCCATACCAAACGACGAGCGTGACACCACGA
TGCCTGTAGCAATGGCAACAACGTTGCGCAAACTATTAACTGGCGAACTACTTACTCTAGCTTCCCGGCA
ACAATTAATAGACTGGATGGAGGCGGATAAAGTTGCAGGACCACTTCTGCGCTCGGCCCTTCCGGCTGGC
TGGTTTATTGCTGATAAATCTGGAGCCGGTGAGCGTGGAAGCCGCGGTATCATTGCAGCACTGGGGCCAG
ATGGTAAGCCCTCCCGTATCGTAGTTATCTACACGACGGGGAGTCAGGCAACTATGGATGAACGAAATAG
ACAGATCGCTGAGATAGGTGCCTCACTGATTAAGCATTGGTAACTGTCAGACCAAGTTTACTCATATATA
CTTTAGATTGATTTAAAACTTCATTTTTAATTTAAAAGGATCTAGGTGAAGATCCTTTTTGATAATCTCA
TGACCAAAATCCCTTAACGTGAGTTTTCGTTCCACTGAGCGTCAGACCCCGTAGAAAAGATCAAAGGATC
TTCTTGAGATCCTTTTTTTCTGCGCGTAATCTGCTGCTTGCAAACAAAAAAACCACCGCTACCAGCGGTG
GTTTGTTTGCCGGATCAAGAGCTACCAACTCTTTTTCCGAAGGTAACTGGCTTCAGCAGAGCGCAGATAC
CAAATACTGTCCTTCTAGTGTAGCCGTAGTTAGGCCACCACTTCAAGAACTCTGTAGCACCGCCTACATA
CCTCGCTCTGCTAATCCTGTTACCAGTGGCTGCTGCCAGTGGCGATAAGTCGTGTCTTACCGGGTTGGAC
TCAAGACGATAGTTACCGGATAAGGCGCAGCGGTCGGGCTGAACGGGGGGTTCGTGCACACAGCCCAGCT
TGGAGCGAACGACCTACACCGAACTGAGATACCTACAGCGTGAGCTATGAGAAAGCGCCACGCTTCCCGA
AGGGAGAAAGGCGGACAGGTATCCGGTAAGCGGCAGGGTCGGAACAGGAGAGCGCACGAGGGAGCTTCCA
GGGGGAAACGCCTGGTATCTTTATAGTCCTGTCGGGTTTCGCCACCTCTGACTTGAGCGTCGATTTTTGT
GATGCTCGTCAGGGGGGCGGAGCCTATGGAAAAACGCCAGCAACGCGGCCTTTTTACGGTTCCTGGCCTT
TTGCTGGCCTTTTGCTCACATGTGAGGGCCTATTTCCCATGATTCCTTCATATTTGCATATACGATACAA
GGCTGTTAGAGAGATAATTGGAATTAATTTGACTGTAAACACAAAGATATTAGTACAAAATACGTGACGT
AGAAAGTAATAATTTCTTGGGTAGTTTGCAGTTTTAAAATTATGTTTTAAAATGGACTATCATATGCTTA
CCGTAACTTGAAAGTATTTCGATTTCTTGGCTTTATATATCTTGTGGAAAGGACGAAACACCCCACGTGG
ACTTCGTCTGCCGTTT
Features (pLannotate 1.2.2; 19 found; start..end, strand, type, name):
     78..121     +  misc_RNA       gRNA scaffold (fragment): guide RNA scaffold for the Streptococcus pyogenes CRISPR/Cas9 system
    168..453     +  enhancer       CMV enhancer: human cytomegalovirus immediate early enhancer; contains an 18-bp deletion relative to the standard CMV enhancer
    455..732     +  promoter       chicken β-actin promoter: No description available
    733..961     +  intron         hybrid intron: hybrid between chicken β-actin (CBA) and minute virus of mice (MMV) introns (Gray et al., 2011)
   1099..2700    +  CDS            dCas9(N): N-terminal portion of catalytically inactive Streptococcus pyogenes dCas9 carrying the D10A mutation (Zetsche et al., 2015)
   2701..5199    +  CDS            Cas9(C): C-terminal portion of Streptococcus pyogenes Cas9 (Zetsche et al., 2015)
   5200..5247    +  CDS            nucleoplasmin NLS: bipartite nuclear localization signal from nucleoplasmin
   5317..5916    +  CDS            PuroR (fragment): puromycin N-acetyltransferase; pac from Streptomyces; confers resistance to puromycin
   5950..6061    +  polyA_signal   bGH poly(A) signal: bovine growth hormone polyadenylation signal
   6166..6306    +  repeat_region  AAV2 ITR: inverted terminal repeat of adeno-associated virus serotype 2 inverted
   6311..6362    -  misc_feature   bom (fragment): basis of mobility region from pBR322
   6381..6761    +  rep_origin     M13 ori (sequence partly withheld): M13 bacteriophage origin of replication; arrow indicates direction of (+) strand synthesis
   6837..6886    -  misc_feature   bom (fragment): basis of mobility region from pBR322
   6988..7023    -  CDS            rop (fragment): Rop protein, which maintains plasmids at low copy number; rop
   7118..7222    +  promoter       AmpR promoter: bla
   7223..8083    +  CDS            AmpR: β-lactamase; bla; confers resistance to ampicillin, carbenicillin, and related antibiotics
   8254..8842    +  rep_origin     ori: high-copy-number ColE1/pMB1/pBR322/pUC origin of replication
   8904..9144    +  promoter       U6 promoter: RNA polymerase III promoter for human U6 snRNA
   9174..71      +  misc_RNA       gRNA scaffold (across the origin): guide RNA scaffold for the Streptococcus pyogenes CRISPR/Cas9 system
