>Addgene plasmid #112449 | pDEAF1.2.1-gDNA | addgene full sequence | sequence record 230462 | Addgene NGS Result
AGAGCTAGAAATAGCAAGTTAAAATAAGGCTAGTCCGTTATCAACTTGAAAAAGTGGCACCGAGTCGGTG
CTTTTTTGTTTTAGAGCTAGAAATAGCAAGTTAAAATAAGGCTAGTCCGTTTTTAGCGCGTGCGCCAATT
CTGCAGACAAATGGCTCTAGAGGTACCCGTTACATAACTTACGGTAAATGGCCCGCCTGGCTGACCGCCC
AACGACCCCCGCCCATTGACGTCAATAGTAACGCCAATAGGGACTTTCCATTGACGTCAATGGGTGGAGT
ATTTACGGTAAACTGCCCACTTGGCAGTACATCAAGTGTATCATATGCCAAGTACGCCCCCTATTGACGT
CAATGACGGTAAATGGCCCGCCTGGCATTGTGCCCAGTACATGACCTTATGGGACTTTCCTACTTGGCAG
TACATCTACGTATTAGTCATCGCTATTACCATGGTCGAGGTGAGCCCCACGTTCTGCTTCACTCTCCCCA
TCTCCCCCCCCTCCCCACCCCCAATTTTGTATTTATTTATTTTTTAATTATTTTGTGCAGCGATGGGGGC
GGGGGGGGGGGGGGCGAGGGGCGGGGCGGGGCGAGGCGGAGAGGTGCGGCGGCAGCCAATCAGAGCGGCG
CGCTCCGAAAGTTTCCTTTTATGGCGAGGCGGCGGCGGCGGCGGCCCTATAAAAAGCGAAGCGCGCGGCG
GGCGGGAGTCGCTGCGCGCTGCCTTCGCCCCGTGCCCCGCTCCGCCGCCGCCTCGCGCCGCCCGCCCCGG
CTCTGACTGACCGCGTTACTCCCACAGGTGAGCGGGCGGGACGGCCCTTCTCCTCCGGGCTGTAATTAGC
TGAGCAAGAGGTAAGGGTTTAAGGGATGGTTGGTTGGTGGGGTATTAATGTTTAATTACCTGGAGCACCT
GCCTGAAATCACTTTTTTTCAGGTTGGACCGGTGCCACCATGGACTATAAGGACCACGACGGAGACTACA
AGGATCATGATATTGATTACAAAGACGATGACGATAAGATGGCCCCAAAGAAGAAGCGGAAGGTCGGTAT
CCACGGAGTCCCAGCAGCCGACAAGAAGTACAGCATCGGCCTGGCCATCGGCACCAACTCTGTGGGCTGG
GCCGTGATCACCGACGAGTACAAGGTGCCCAGCAAGAAATTCAAGGTGCTGGGCAACACCGACCGGCACA
GCATCAAGAAGAACCTGATCGGAGCCCTGCTGTTCGACAGCGGCGAAACAGCCGAGGCCACCCGGCTGAA
GAGAACCGCCAGAAGAAGATACACCAGACGGAAGAACCGGATCTGCTATCTGCAAGAGATCTTCAGCAAC
GAGATGGCCAAGGTGGACGACAGCTTCTTCCACAGACTGGAAGAGTCCTTCCTGGTGGAAGAGGATAAGA
AGCACGAGCGGCACCCCATCTTCGGCAACATCGTGGACGAGGTGGCCTACCACGAGAAGTACCCCACCAT
CTACCACCTGAGAAAGAAACTGGTGGACAGCACCGACAAGGCCGACCTGCGGCTGATCTATCTGGCCCTG
GCCCACATGATCAAGTTCCGGGGCCACTTCCTGATCGAGGGCGACCTGAACCCCGACAACAGCGACGTGG
ACAAGCTGTTCATCCAGCTGGTGCAGACCTACAACCAGCTGTTCGAGGAAAACCCCATCAACGCCAGCGG
CGTGGACGCCAAGGCCATCCTGTCTGCCAGACTGAGCAAGAGCAGACGGCTGGAAAATCTGATCGCCCAG
CTGCCCGGCGAGAAGAAGAATGGCCTGTTCGGCAACCTGATTGCCCTGAGCCTGGGCCTGACCCCCAACT
TCAAGAGCAACTTCGACCTGGCCGAGGATGCCAAACTGCAGCTGAGCAAGGACACCTACGACGACGACCT
GGACAACCTGCTGGCCCAGATCGGCGACCAGTACGCCGACCTGTTTCTGGCCGCCAAGAACCTGTCCGAC
GCCATCCTGCTGAGCGACATCCTGAGAGTGAACACCGAGATCACCAAGGCCCCCCTGAGCGCCTCTATGA
TCAAGAGATACGACGAGCACCACCAGGACCTGACCCTGCTGAAAGCTCTCGTGCGGCAGCAGCTGCCTGA
GAAGTACAAAGAGATTTTCTTCGACCAGAGCAAGAACGGCTACGCCGGCTACATTGACGGCGGAGCCAGC
CAGGAAGAGTTCTACAAGTTCATCAAGCCCATCCTGGAAAAGATGGACGGCACCGAGGAACTGCTCGTGA
AGCTGAACAGAGAGGACCTGCTGCGGAAGCAGCGGACCTTCGACAACGGCAGCATCCCCCACCAGATCCA
CCTGGGAGAGCTGCACGCCATTCTGCGGCGGCAGGAAGATTTTTACCCATTCCTGAAGGACAACCGGGAA
AAGATCGAGAAGATCCTGACCTTCCGCATCCCCTACTACGTGGGCCCTCTGGCCAGGGGAAACAGCAGAT
TCGCCTGGATGACCAGAAAGAGCGAGGAAACCATCACCCCCTGGAACTTCGAGGAAGTGGTGGACAAGGG
CGCTTCCGCCCAGAGCTTCATCGAGCGGATGACCAACTTCGATAAGAACCTGCCCAACGAGAAGGTGCTG
CCCAAGCACAGCCTGCTGTACGAGTACTTCACCGTGTATAACGAGCTGACCAAAGTGAAATACGTGACCG
AGGGAATGAGAAAGCCCGCCTTCCTGAGCGGCGAGCAGAAAAAGGCCATCGTGGACCTGCTGTTCAAGAC
CAACCGGAAAGTGACCGTGAAGCAGCTGAAAGAGGACTACTTCAAGAAAATCGAGTGCTTCGACTCCGTG
GAAATCTCCGGCGTGGAAGATCGGTTCAACGCCTCCCTGGGCACATACCACGATCTGCTGAAAATTATCA
AGGACAAGGACTTCCTGGACAATGAGGAAAACGAGGACATTCTGGAAGATATCGTGCTGACCCTGACACT
GTTTGAGGACAGAGAGATGATCGAGGAACGGCTGAAAACCTATGCCCACCTGTTCGACGACAAAGTGATG
AAGCAGCTGAAGCGGCGGAGATACACCGGCTGGGGCAGGCTGAGCCGGAAGCTGATCAACGGCATCCGGG
ACAAGCAGTCCGGCAAGACAATCCTGGATTTCCTGAAGTCCGACGGCTTCGCCAACAGAAACTTCATGCA
GCTGATCCACGACGACAGCCTGACCTTTAAAGAGGACATCCAGAAAGCCCAGGTGTCCGGCCAGGGCGAT
AGCCTGCACGAGCACATTGCCAATCTGGCCGGCAGCCCCGCCATTAAGAAGGGCATCCTGCAGACAGTGA
AGGTGGTGGACGAGCTCGTGAAAGTGATGGGCCGGCACAAGCCCGAGAACATCGTGATCGAAATGGCCAG
AGAGAACCAGACCACCCAGAAGGGACAGAAGAACAGCCGCGAGAGAATGAAGCGGATCGAAGAGGGCATC
AAAGAGCTGGGCAGCCAGATCCTGAAAGAACACCCCGTGGAAAACACCCAGCTGCAGAACGAGAAGCTGT
ACCTGTACTACCTGCAGAATGGGCGGGATATGTACGTGGACCAGGAACTGGACATCAACCGGCTGTCCGA
CTACGATGTGGACCATATCGTGCCTCAGAGCTTTCTGAAGGACGACTCCATCGACAACAAGGTGCTGACC
AGAAGCGACAAGAACCGGGGCAAGAGCGACAACGTGCCCTCCGAAGAGGTCGTGAAGAAGATGAAGAACT
ACTGGCGGCAGCTGCTGAACGCCAAGCTGATTACCCAGAGAAAGTTCGACAATCTGACCAAGGCCGAGAG
AGGCGGCCTGAGCGAACTGGATAAGGCCGGCTTCATCAAGAGACAGCTGGTGGAAACCCGGCAGATCACA
AAGCACGTGGCACAGATCCTGGACTCCCGGATGAACACTAAGTACGACGAGAATGACAAGCTGATCCGGG
AAGTGAAAGTGATCACCCTGAAGTCCAAGCTGGTGTCCGATTTCCGGAAGGATTTCCAGTTTTACAAAGT
GCGCGAGATCAACAACTACCACCACGCCCACGACGCCTACCTGAACGCCGTCGTGGGAACCGCCCTGATC
AAAAAGTACCCTAAGCTGGAAAGCGAGTTCGTGTACGGCGACTACAAGGTGTACGACGTGCGGAAGATGA
TCGCCAAGAGCGAGCAGGAAATCGGCAAGGCTACCGCCAAGTACTTCTTCTACAGCAACATCATGAACTT
TTTCAAGACCGAGATTACCCTGGCCAACGGCGAGATCCGGAAGCGGCCTCTGATCGAGACAAACGGCGAA
ACCGGGGAGATCGTGTGGGATAAGGGCCGGGATTTTGCCACCGTGCGGAAAGTGCTGAGCATGCCCCAAG
TGAATATCGTGAAAAAGACCGAGGTGCAGACAGGCGGCTTCAGCAAAGAGTCTATCCTGCCCAAGAGGAA
CAGCGATAAGCTGATCGCCAGAAAGAAGGACTGGGACCCTAAGAAGTACGGCGGCTTCGACAGCCCCACC
GTGGCCTATTCTGTGCTGGTGGTGGCCAAAGTGGAAAAGGGCAAGTCCAAGAAACTGAAGAGTGTGAAAG
AGCTGCTGGGGATCACCATCATGGAAAGAAGCAGCTTCGAGAAGAATCCCATCGACTTTCTGGAAGCCAA
GGGCTACAAAGAAGTGAAAAAGGACCTGATCATCAAGCTGCCTAAGTACTCCCTGTTCGAGCTGGAAAAC
GGCCGGAAGAGAATGCTGGCCTCTGCCGGCGAACTGCAGAAGGGAAACGAACTGGCCCTGCCCTCCAAAT
ATGTGAACTTCCTGTACCTGGCCAGCCACTATGAGAAGCTGAAGGGCTCCCCCGAGGATAATGAGCAGAA
ACAGCTGTTTGTGGAACAGCACAAGCACTACCTGGACGAGATCATCGAGCAGATCAGCGAGTTCTCCAAG
AGAGTGATCCTGGCCGACGCTAATCTGGACAAAGTGCTGTCCGCCTACAACAAGCACCGGGATAAGCCCA
TCAGAGAGCAGGCCGAGAATATCATCCACCTGTTTACCCTGACCAATCTGGGAGCCCCTGCCGCCTTCAA
GTACTTTGACACCACCATCGACCGGAAGAGGTACACCAGCACCAAAGAGGTGCTGGACGCCACCCTGATC
CACCAGAGCATCACCGGCCTGTACGAGACACGGATCGACCTGTCTCAGCTGGGAGGCGACAAAAGGCCGG
CGGCCACGAAAAAGGCCGGCCAGGCAAAAAAGAAAAAGGAATTCGGCAGTGGAGAGGGCAGAGGAAGTCT
GCTAACATGCGGTGACGTCGAGGAGAATCCTGGCCCAATGACCGAGTACAAGCCCACGGTGCGCCTCGCC
ACCCGCGACGACGTCCCCAGGGCCGTACGCACCCTCGCCGCCGCGTTCGCCGACTACCCCGCCACGCGCC
ACACCGTCGATCCGGACCGCCACATCGAGCGGGTCACCGAGCTGCAAGAACTCTTCCTCACGCGCGTCGG
GCTCGACATCGGCAAGGTGTGGGTCGCGGACGACGGCGCCGCGGTGGCGGTCTGGACCACGCCGGAGAGC
GTCGAAGCGGGGGCGGTGTTCGCCGAGATCGGCCCGCGCATGGCCGAGTTGAGCGGTTCCCGGCTGGCCG
CGCAGCAACAGATGGAAGGCCTCCTGGCGCCGCACCGGCCCAAGGAGCCCGCGTGGTTCCTGGCCACCGT
CGGAGTCTCGCCCGACCACCAGGGCAAGGGTCTGGGCAGCGCCGTCGTGCTCCCCGGAGTGGAGGCGGCC
GAGCGCGCCGGGGTGCCCGCCTTCCTGGAGACCTCCGCGCCCCGCAACCTCCCCTTCTACGAGCGGCTCG
GCTTCACCGTCACCGCCGACGTCGAGGTGCCCGAAGGACCGCGCACCTGGTGCATGACCCGCAAGCCCGG
TGCCTGAGAATTCTAACTAGAGCTCGCTGATCAGCCTCGACTGTGCCTTCTAGTTGCCAGCCATCTGTTG
TTTGCCCCTCCCCCGTGCCTTCCTTGACCCTGGAAGGTGCCACTCCCACTGTCCTTTCCTAATAAAATGA
GGAAATTGCATCGCATTGTCTGAGTAGGTGTCATTCTATTCTGGGGGGTGGGGTGGGGCAGGACAGCAAG
GGGGAGGATTGGGAAGAGAATAGCAGGCATGCTGGGGAGCGGCCGCAGGAACCCCTAGTGATGGAGTTGG
CCACTCCCTCTCTGCGCGCTCGCTCGCTCACTGAGGCCGGGCGACCAAAGGTCGCCCGACGCCCGGGCTT
TGCCCGGGCGGCCTCAGTGAGCGAGCGAGCGCGCAGCTGCCTGCAGGGGCGCCTGATGCGGTATTTTCTC
CTTACGCATCTGTGCGGTATTTCACACCGCATA
[95 nt withheld, positions 6334-6428]
T
[46 nt withheld, positions 6430-6475]
C
[141 nt withheld, positions 6477-6617]
CCTTTGACGTTGGAGTCCACGTTCTTT
[37 nt withheld, positions 6645-6681]
ACTCTATCTCGGGCTATTCTTTTGATTTATAAGGGATTTTGCCGATTTCGGTCTATTGGTTAAAAAATGA
GCTGATTTAACAAAAATTTAACGCGAATTTTAACAAAATATTAACGTTTACAATTTTATGGTGCACTCTC
AGTACAATCTGCTCTGATGCCGCATAGTTAAGCCAGCCCCGACACCCGCCAACACCCGCTGACGCGCCCT
GACGGGCTTGTCTGCTCCCGGCATCCGCTTACAGACAAGCTGTGACCGTCTCCGGGAGCTGCATGTGTCA
GAGGTTTTCACCGTCATCACCGAAACGCGCGAGACGAAAGGGCCTCGTGATACGCCTATTTTTATAGGTT
AATGTCATGATAATAATGGTTTCTTAGACGTCAGGTGGCACTTTTCGGGGAAATGTGCGCGGAACCCCTA
TTTGTTTATTTTTCTAAATACATTCAAATATGTATCCGCTCATGAGACAATAACCCTGATAAATGCTTCA
ATAATATTGAAAAAGGAAGAGTATGAGTATTCAACATTTCCGTGTCGCCCTTATTCCCTTTTTTGCGGCA
TTTTGCCTTCCTGTTTTTGCTCACCCAGAAACGCTGGTGAAAGTAAAAGATGCTGAAGATCAGTTGGGTG
CACGAGTGGGTTACATCGAACTGGATCTCAACAGCGGTAAGATCCTTGAGAGTTTTCGCCCCGAAGAACG
TTTTCCAATGATGAGCACTTTTAAAGTTCTGCTATGTGGCGCGGTATTATCCCGTATTGACGCCGGGCAA
GAGCAACTCGGTCGCCGCATACACTATTCTCAGAATGACTTGGTTGAGTACTCACCAGTCACAGAAAAGC
ATCTTACGGATGGCATGACAGTAAGAGAATTATGCAGTGCTGCCATAACCATGAGTGATAACACTGCGGC
CAACTTACTTCTGACAACGATCGGAGGACCGAAGGAGCTAACCGCTTTTTTGCACAACATGGGGGATCAT
GTAACTCGCCTTGATCGTTGGGAACCGGAGCTGAATGAAGCCATACCAAACGACGAGCGTGACACCACGA
TGCCTGTAGCAATGGCAACAACGTTGCGCAAACTATTAACTGGCGAACTACTTACTCTAGCTTCCCGGCA
ACAATTAATAGACTGGATGGAGGCGGATAAAGTTGCAGGACCACTTCTGCGCTCGGCCCTTCCGGCTGGC
TGGTTTATTGCTGATAAATCTGGAGCCGGTGAGCGTGGAAGCCGCGGTATCATTGCAGCACTGGGGCCAG
ATGGTAAGCCCTCCCGTATCGTAGTTATCTACACGACGGGGAGTCAGGCAACTATGGATGAACGAAATAG
ACAGATCGCTGAGATAGGTGCCTCACTGATTAAGCATTGGTAACTGTCAGACCAAGTTTACTCATATATA
CTTTAGATTGATTTAAAACTTCATTTTTAATTTAAAAGGATCTAGGTGAAGATCCTTTTTGATAATCTCA
TGACCAAAATCCCTTAACGTGAGTTTTCGTTCCACTGAGCGTCAGACCCCGTAGAAAAGATCAAAGGATC
TTCTTGAGATCCTTTTTTTCTGCGCGTAATCTGCTGCTTGCAAACAAAAAAACCACCGCTACCAGCGGTG
GTTTGTTTGCCGGATCAAGAGCTACCAACTCTTTTTCCGAAGGTAACTGGCTTCAGCAGAGCGCAGATAC
CAAATACTGTTCTTCTAGTGTAGCCGTAGTTAGGCCACCACTTCAAGAACTCTGTAGCACCGCCTACATA
CCTCGCTCTGCTAATCCTGTTACCAGTGGCTGCTGCCAGTGGCGATAAGTCGTGTCTTACCGGGTTGGAC
TCAAGACGATAGTTACCGGATAAGGCGCAGCGGTCGGGCTGAACGGGGGGTTCGTGCACACAGCCCAGCT
TGGAGCGAACGACCTACACCGAACTGAGATACCTACAGCGTGAGCTATGAGAAAGCGCCACGCTTCCCGA
AGGGAGAAAGGCGGACAGGTATCCGGTAAGCGGCAGGGTCGGAACAGGAGAGCGCACGAGGGAGCTTCCA
GGGGGAAACGCCTGGTATCTTTATAGTCCTGTCGGGTTTCGCCACCTCTGACTTGAGCGTCGATTTTTGT
GATGCTCGTCAGGGGGGCGGAGCCTATGGAAAAACGCCAGCAACGCGGCCTTTTTACGGTTCCTGGCCTT
TTGCTGGCCTTTTGCTCACATGTGAGGGCCTATTTCCCATGATTCCTTCATATTTGCATATACGATACAA
GGCTGTTAGAGAGATAATTGGAATTAATTTGACTGTAAACACAAAGATATTAGTACAAAATACGTGACGT
AGAAAGTAATAATTTCTTGGGTAGTTTGCAGTTTTAAAATTATGTTTTAAAATGGACTATCATATGCTTA
CCGTAACTTGAAAGTATTTCGATTTCTTGGCTTTATATATCTTGTGGAAAGGACGAAACACCGCCACGTG
GACTTCGTCTGCCGTTTT
Features (pLannotate 1.2.2; 19 found; start..end, strand, type, name):
     78..121     +  misc_RNA       gRNA scaffold (fragment): guide RNA scaffold for the Streptococcus pyogenes CRISPR/Cas9 system
    168..453     +  enhancer       CMV enhancer: human cytomegalovirus immediate early enhancer; contains an 18-bp deletion relative to the standard CMV enhancer
    455..704     +  promoter       chicken β-actin promoter: contains a 21-bp deletion relative to the standard chicken β-actin promoter
    705..932     +  intron         hybrid intron: hybrid between chicken β-actin (CBA) and minute virus of mice (MMV) introns (Gray et al., 2011)
   1070..2785    +  CDS            Cas9(N): N-terminal portion of Streptococcus pyogenes Cas9 (Zetsche et al., 2015)
   2672..5170    +  CDS            Cas9(C): C-terminal portion of Streptococcus pyogenes Cas9 (Zetsche et al., 2015)
   5171..5218    +  CDS            nucleoplasmin NLS: bipartite nuclear localization signal from nucleoplasmin
   5288..5887    +  CDS            PuroR (fragment): puromycin N-acetyltransferase; pac from Streptomyces; confers resistance to puromycin
   5921..6032    +  polyA_signal   bGH poly(A) signal: bovine growth hormone polyadenylation signal
   6137..6277    +  repeat_region  AAV2 ITR: inverted terminal repeat of adeno-associated virus serotype 2 inverted
   6282..6333    -  misc_feature   bom (fragment): basis of mobility region from pBR322
   6352..6807    +  rep_origin     f1 ori (sequence partly withheld): f1 bacteriophage origin of replication; arrow indicates direction of (+) strand synthesis
   6808..6857    -  misc_feature   bom (fragment): basis of mobility region from pBR322
   6959..6994    -  CDS            rop (fragment): Rop protein, which maintains plasmids at low copy number; rop
   7089..7193    +  promoter       AmpR promoter: bla
   7194..8054    +  CDS            AmpR: β-lactamase; bla; confers resistance to ampicillin, carbenicillin, and related antibiotics
   8225..8813    +  rep_origin     ori: high-copy-number ColE1/pMB1/pBR322/pUC origin of replication
   8875..9115    +  promoter       U6 promoter: RNA polymerase III promoter for human U6 snRNA
   9145..71      +  misc_RNA       gRNA scaffold (across the origin): guide RNA scaffold for the Streptococcus pyogenes CRISPR/Cas9 system
