[The description below was written by a language model from this plasmid's Addgene catalogue record and pLannotate feature annotations shown in this document.]
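Description:
pDEAF1.2.1-gDNA is a mammalian-expression CRISPR plasmid built on the pX462 v2.0 backbone. From a single vector it delivers the Streptococcus pyogenes Cas9 D10A nickase and a guide RNA directed against the human transcription factor gene DEAF1. It is propagated in E. coli as a high-copy plasmid through a ColE1/pUC-type origin with ampicillin selection (AmpR under its own bla promoter). It also carries an f1/M13 phage origin and a single annotated AAV2 ITR, both inherited from the parent vector.

The guide cassette consists of the human U6 RNA polymerase III promoter followed by the 20-nucleotide DEAF1 spacer and the S. pyogenes gRNA scaffold. The spacer was cloned between two BbsI sites that were destroyed in the process, and the PAM is not present in the plasmid. Cas9 is driven by a hybrid promoter made of the CMV enhancer, the chicken β-actin promoter and a hybrid intron. The coding sequence ends in a nucleoplasmin bipartite NLS, followed by a puromycin N-acetyltransferase sequence and the bGH polyadenylation signal, so transfected cells can be enriched with puromycin. The element linking Cas9 to PuroR is not annotated in the feature tables.

Two sequence records are provided, a depositor sequence of 9,176 nt and a repository NGS result of 9,149 nt, and they share the same layout. The NGS annotation notes a 21-bp deletion in the β-actin promoter, and only the depositor record's annotation explicitly flags D10A.

Because a nickase cuts only one strand, this plasmid must be used with its partner guide plasmid pDEAF1.2.2-gDNA to create paired offset nicks. The two are combined with the pDEAF1-donor plasmid for homology-directed modification of the DEAF1 locus, though the record does not say what modification the donor introduces.
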