Addgene plasmid #112449: pDEAF1.2.1-gDNA
Purpose: CRISPR plasmid for expression of Cas9 nickase (D10A) and gRNA targeting human transcription factor DEAF1
Depositing lab: Kevin White. Depositing organization: University of Chicago.
Backbone
  Vector backbone: pX462 v2.0
  Backbone manufacturer: Zhang lab (Addgene plasmid ID: 62987)
  Vector type: Mammalian Expression, CRISPR
Growth in bacteria
  Bacterial resistance: Ampicillin, 100 μg/mL
  Growth temperature: 37°C
  Growth strain: DH5alpha
  Copy number: High Copy
Gene/Insert
  Gene/Insert name: DEAF1
  gRNA/shRNA sequence: CCACGTGGACTTCGTCTGCC TGG
  Species: H. sapiens (human)
  Entrez Gene: DEAF1 (a.k.a. MRD24, NUDR, SPN, ZMYND5)
  Cloning method: Restriction Enzyme; 5′ cloning site BbsI (destroyed during cloning); 3′ cloning site BbsI (destroyed during cloning)
  Sequencing primers: 5′ hU6-F (5'-GAGGGCCTATTTCCCATGATT-3')
Terms and licenses: Academic/Nonprofit Terms; Industry Terms: Not Available to Industry
Depositor comments: gRNA sequence listed includes 20 nucleotide target sequence, followed by the uncloned PAM sequence. The PAM sequence is not present in the plasmid. This is a nickase guide and must be used with the additional nickase plasmid pDEAF1.2.2-gDNA and donor plasmid pDEAF1-donor.
How to cite: pDEAF1.2.1-gDNA was a gift from Kevin White (Addgene plasmid # 112449 ; http://n2t.net/addgene:112449 ; RRID:Addgene_112449)
